>Addgene plasmid #153483 | pCEP4-FLAG-Tapasin L18E | depositor full sequence | sequence record 297154 | pCEP4-FLAG-Tapasin L18E sequence 11800 bps
GCTAGCGCCACCATGGCCGTCATGGCGCCCCGAACCCTCGTCCTGCTACTCTCGGGGGCCCTGGCCCTGA
CCCAGACCTGGGCGGGCTCCGACTACAAGGACGATGATGACAAGGGAGGATCCGGCCCTGCCGTAATCGA
GTGTTGGTTTGTTGAAGACGCTAGTGGTAAAGGGGAAGCTAAACGGCCAGGCGCACTTCTGTTGCGGCAA
GGTCCGGGAGAACCACCTCCACGACCCGACTTGGACCCTGAATTGTACCTCTCTGTACACGACCCAGCTG
GAGCACTCCAAGCTGCTTTCCGACGGTACCCAAGAGGTGCTCCAGCACCGCATTGCGAGATGAGTCGGTT
CGTTCCTTTGCCTGCGAGTGCAAAGTGGGCATCAGGTCTGACACCAGCACAAAACTGTCCACGAGCGCTT
GATGGAGCGTGGCTGATGGTTTCCATAAGCTCTCCGGTGCTTTCACTGTCATCACTGCTCAGGCCACAAC
CTGAACCCCAACAAGAACCCGTACTGATAACAATGGCGACGGTAGTCCTTACGGTCCTTACGCATACACC
AGCACCCAGGGTGCGATTGGGACAAGACGCACTCCTCGACCTTAGCTTTGCGTACATGCCACCAACCTCA
GAGGCGGCTTCCTCTCTTGCACCAGGACCACCACCGTTCGGCCTTGAATGGAGACGACAGCACTTGGGGA
AGGGCCATTTGCTGTTGGCTGCTACCCCAGGGCTGAACGGGCAGATGCCGGCAGCACAAGAGGGAGCCGT
AGCTTTTGCTGCGTGGGATGATGACGAACCATGGGGACCATGGACTGGAAACGGGACTTTCTGGCTGCCA
ACAGTACAGCCCTTTCAAGAAGGAACGTATCTGGCCACCATCCATTTGCCTTATCTGCAAGGCCAGGTCA
CACTTGAACTCGCTGTCTATAAACCGCCTAAGGTGAGTCTCATGCCCGCAACTTTGGCTAGGGCAGCACC
TGGCGAAGCTCCACCTGAATTGCTCTGTTTGGTATCCCATTTCTACCCCAGTGGTGGCCTTGAAGTGGAA
TGGGAACTTAGAGGAGGACCAGGTGGTCGATCTCAGAAAGCTGAAGGGCAGCGATGGCTCTCCGCTCTCA
GGCACCACTCAGACGGATCTGTATCACTGTCAGGGCATTTGCAGCCACCGCCAGTTACCACCGAGCAGCA
TGGAGCTCGGTATGCGTGTCGCATTCACCACCCTAGCCTTCCGGCGTCAGGAAGATCAGCGGAGGTAACA
CTTGAGGTCGCTGGGTTGTCCGGACCCAGCTTGGAGGACAGTGTTGGTCTGTTCCTGTCCGCTTTCCTGT
TGCTGGGTCTGTTTAAGGCACTCGGATGGGCAGCAGTTTATCTCAGCACCTGTAAAGACAGCAAGAAAAA
GGCAGAATAGTAACTCGAGGCCGGCAAGGCCGGATCCAGACATGATAAGATACATTGATGAGTTTGGACA
AACCACAACTAGAATGCAGTGAAAAAAATGCTTTATTTGTGAAATTTGTGATGCTATTGCTTTATTTGTA
ACCATTATAAGCTGCAATAAACAAGTTAACAACAACAATTGCATTCATTTTATGTTTCAGGTTCAGGGGG
AGGTGGGGAGGTTTTTTAAAGCAAGTAAAACCTCTACAAATGTGGTATGGCTGATTATGATCCGGCTGCC
TCGCGCGTTTCGGTGATGACGGTGAAAACCTCTGACACATGCAGCTCCCGGAGACGGTCACAGCTTGTCT
GTAAGCGGATGCCGGGAGCAGACAAGCCCGTCAGGGCGCGTCAGCGGGTGTTGGCGGGTGTCGGGGCGCA
GCCATGACCGGTCGACTCTAGAGCCCCGCCGCCGGACGAACTAAACCTGACTACGGCATCTCTGCCCCTT
CTTCGCTGGTACGAGGAGCGCTTTTGTTTTGTATTCGGGGCAGTGCATGTAATCCCTTCAGTTGGTTGGT
ACAACTTGCCAACTGGGCCCTGTTCCACATGTGACACGGGGGGGGACCAAACACAAAGGGGTTCTCTGAC
TGTAGTTGACATCCTTATAAATGGATGTGCACATTTGCCAACACTGAGTGGCTTTCATCCTGGAGCAGAC
TTTGCATGCTGTGGACTGCAACACAACATTGCCTTTATGTGTAACTCTTGGCTGAAGCTCTTACACCAAT
GCTGGGGGACATGTACCTCCCAGGGGCCCAGGAAGACTACGGGAGGCTACACCAACGTCAATCAGAGGGG
CCTGTGTAGCTACCGATAAGCGGACCCTCAAGAGGGCATTAGCAATAGTGTTTATAAGGCCCCCTTGTTA
ACCCTAAACGGGTAGCATATGCTTCCCGGGTAGTAGTATATACTATCCAGACTAACCCTAATTCAATAGC
ATATGTTACCCAACGGGAAGCATATGCTATCGAATTAGGGTTAGTAAAAGGGTCCTAAGGAACAGCGATA
TCTCCCACCCCATGAGCTGTCACGGTTTTATTTACATGGGGTCAGGATTCCACGAGGGTAGTGAACCATT
TTAGTCACAAGGGCAGTGGCTGAAGATCAAGGAGCGGGCAGTGAACTCTCCTGAATCTTCGCCTGCTTCT
TCATTCTCCTTCGTTTAGCTAATAGAATAACTGCTGAGTTGTGAACAGTAAGGTGTATGTGAGGTGCTCG
AAAACAAGGTTTCAGGTGACGCCCCCAGAATAAAATTTGGACGGGGGGTTCAGTGGTGGCATTGTGCTAT
GACACCAATATAACCCTCACAAACCCCTTGGGCAATAAATACTAGTGTAGGAATGAAACATTCTGAATAT
CTTTAACAATAGAAATCCATGGGGTGGGGACAAGCCGTAAAGACTGGATGTCCATCTCACACGAATTTAT
GGCTATGGGCAACACATAATCCTAGTGCAATATGATACTGGGGTTATTAAGATGTGTCCCAGGCAGGGAC
CAAGACAGGTGAACCATGTTGTTACACTCTATTTGTAACAAGGGGAAAGAGAGTGGACGCCGACAGCAGC
GGACTCCACTGGTTGTCTCTAACACCCCCGAAAATTAAACGGGGCTCCACGCCAATGGGGCCCATAAACA
AAGACAAGTGGCCACTCTTTTTTTTGAAATTGTGGAGTGGGGGCACGCGTCAGCCCCCACACGCCGCCCT
GCGGTTTTGGACTGTAAAATAAGGGTGTAATAACTTGGCTGATTGTAACCCCGCTAACCACTGCGGTCAA
ACCACTTGCCCACAAAACCACTAATGGCACCCCGGGGAATACCTGCATAAGTAGGTGGGCGGGCCAAGAT
AGGGGCGCGATTGCTGCGATCTGGAGGACAAATTACACACACTTGCGCCTGAGCGCCAAGCACAGGGTTG
TTGGTCCTCATATTCACGAGGTCGCTGAGAGCACGGTGGGCTAATGTTGCCATGGGTAGCATATACTACC
CAAATATCTGGATAGCATATGCTATCCTAATCTATATCTGGGTAGCATAGGCTATCCTAATCTATATCTG
GGTAGCATATGCTATCCTAATCTATATCTGGGTAGTATATGCTATCCTAATTTATATCTGGGTAGCATAG
GCTATCCTAATCTATATCTGGGTAGCATATGCTATCCTAATCTATATCTGGGTAGTATATGCTATCCTAA
TCTGTATCCGGGTAGCATATGCTATCCTAATAGAGATTAGGGTAGTATATGCTATCCTAATTTATATCTG
GGTAGCATATACTACCCAAATATCTGGATAGCATATGCTATCCTAATCTATATCTGGGTAGCATATGCTA
TCCTAATCTATATCTGGGTAGCATAGGCTATCCTAATCTATATCTGGGTAGCATATGCTATCCTAATCTA
TATCTGGGTAGTATATGCTATCCTAATTTATATCTGGGTAGCATAGGCTATCCTAATCTATATCTGGGTA
GCATATGCTATCCTAATCTATATCTGGGTAGTATATGCTATCCTAATCTGTATCCGGGTAGCATATGCTA
TCCTCATGCATATACAGTCAGCATATGATACCCAGTAGTAGAGTGGGAGTGCTATCCTTTGCATATGCCG
CCACCTCCCAAGGGGGCGTGAATTTTCGCTGCTTGTCCTTTTCCTGCATGCTGGTTGCTCCCATTCTTAG
GTGAATTTAAGGAGGCCAGGCTAAAGCCGTCGCATGTCTGATTGCTCACCAGGTAAATGTCGCTAATGTT
TTCCAACGCGAGAAGGTGTTGAGCGCGGAGCTGAGTGACGTGACAACATGGGTATGCCCAATTGCCCCAT
GTTGGGAGGACGAAAATGGTGACAAGACAGATGGCCAGAAATACACCAACAGCACGCATGATGTCTACTG
GGGATTTATTCTTTAGTGCGGGGGAATACACGGCTTTTAATACGATTGAGGGCGTCTCCTAACAAGTTAC
ATCACTCCTGCCCTTCCTCACCCTCATCTCCATCACCTCCTTCATCTCCGTCATCTCCGTCATCACCCTC
CGCGGCAGCCCCTTCCACCATAGGTGGAAACCAGGGAGGCAAATCTACTCCATCGTCAAAGCTGCACACA
GTCACCCTGATATTGCAGGTAGGAGCGGGCTTTGTCATAACAAGGTCCTTAATCGCATCCTTCAAAACCT
CAGCAAATATATGAGTTTGTAAAAAGACCATGAAATAACAGACAATGGACTCCCTTAGCGGGCCAGGTTG
TGGGCCGGGTCCAGGGGCCATTCCAAAGGGGAGACGACTCAATGGTGTAAGACGACATTGTGGAATAGCA
AGGGCAGTTCCTCGCCTTAGGTTGTAAAGGGAGGTCTTACTACCTCCATATACGAACACACCGGCGACCC
AAGTTCCTTCGTCGGTAGTCCTTTCTACGTGACTCCTAGCCAGGAGAGCTCTTAAACCTTCTGCAATGTT
CTCAAATTTCGGGTTGGAACCTCCTTGACCACGATGCTTTCCAAACCACCCTCCTTTTTTGCGCCTGCCT
CCATCACCCTGACCCCGGGGTCCAGTGCTTGGGCCTTCTCCTGGGTCATCTGCGGGGCCCTGCTCTATCG
CTCCCGGGGGCACGTCAGGCTCACCATCTGGGCCACCTTCTTGGTGGTATTCAAAATAATCGGCTTCCCC
TACAGGGTGGAAAAATGGCCTTCTACCTGGAGGGGGCCTGCGCGGTGGAGACCCGGATGATGATGACTGA
CTACTGGGACTCCTGGGCCTCTTTTCTCCACGTCCACGACCTCTCCCCCTGGCTCTTTCACGACTTCCCC
CCCTGGCTCTTTCACGTCCTCTACCCCGGCGGCCTCCACTACCTCCTCGACCCCGGCCTCCACTACCTCC
TCGACCCCGGCCTCCACTGCCTCCTCGACCCCGGCCTCCACCTCCTGCTCCTGCCCCTCCTGCTCCTGCC
CCTCCTCCTGCTCCTGCCCCTCCTGCCCCTCCTGCTCCTGCCCCTCCTGCCCCTCCTGCTCCTGCCCCTC
CTGCCCCTCCTGCTCCTGCCCCTCCTGCCCCTCCTCCTGCTCCTGCCCCTCCTGCCCCTCCTCCTGCTCC
TGCCCCTCCTGCCCCTCCTGCTCCTGCCCCTCCTGCCCCTCCTGCTCCTGCCCCTCCTGCCCCTCCTGCT
CCTGCCCCTCCTGCTCCTGCCCCTCCTGCTCCTGCCCCTCCTGCTCCTGCCCCTCCTGCCCCTCCTGCCC
CTCCTCCTGCTCCTGCCCCTCCTGCTCCTGCCCCTCCTGCCCCTCCTGCCCCTCCTGCTCCTGCCCCTCC
TCCTGCTCCTGCCCCTCCTGCCCCTCCTGCCCCTCCTCCTGCTCCTGCCCCTCCTGCCCCTCCTCCTGCT
CCTGCCCCTCCTCCTGCTCCTGCCCCTCCTGCCCCTCCTGCCCCTCCTCCTGCTCCTGCCCCTCCTGCCC
CTCCTCCTGCTCCTGCCCCTCCTCCTGCTCCTGCCCCTCCTGCCCCTCCTGCCCCTCCTCCTGCTCCTGC
CCCTCCTCCTGCTCCTGCCCCTCCTGCCCCTCCTGCCCCTCCTGCCCCTCCTCCTGCTCCTGCCCCTCCT
CCTGCTCCTGCCCCTCCTGCTCCTGCCCCTCCCGCTCCTGCTCCTGCTCCTGTTCCACCGTGGGTCCCTT
TGCAGCCAATGCAACTTGGACGTTTTTGGGGTCTCCGGACACCATCTCTATGTCTTGGCCCTGATCCTGA
GCCGCCCGGGGCTCCTGGTCTTCCGCCTCCTCGTCCTCGTCCTCTTCCCCGTCCTCGTCCATGGTTATCA
CCCCCTCTTCTTTGAGGTCCACTGCCGCCGGAGCCTTCTGGTCCAGATGTGTCTCCCTTCTCTCCTAGGC
CATTTCCAGGTCCTGTACCTGGCCCCTCGTCAGACATGATTCACACTAAAAGAGATCAATAGACATCTTT
ATTAGACGACGCTCAGTGAATACAGGGAGTGCAGACTCCTGCCCCCTCCAACAGCCCCCCCACCCTCATC
CCCTTCATGGTCGCTGTCAGACAGATCCAGGTCTGAAAATTCCCCATCCTCCGAACCATCCTCGTCCTCA
TCACCAATTACTCGCAGCCCGGAAAACTCCCGCTGAACATCCTCAAGATTTGCGTCCTGAGCCTCAAGCC
AGGCCTCAAATTCCTCGTCCCCCTTTTTGCTGGACGGTAGGGATGGGGATTCTCGGGACCCCTCCTCTTC
CTCTTCAAGGTCACCAGACAGAGATGCTACTGGGGCAACGGAAGAAAAGCTGGGTGCGGCCTGTGAGGAT
CAGCTTATCGATGATAAGCTGTCAAACATGAGAATTCTTGAAGACGAAAGGGCCTCGTGATACGCCTATT
TTTATAGGTTAATGTCATGATAATAATGGTTTCTTAGACGTCAGGTGGCACTTTTCGGGGAAATGTGCGC
GGAACCCCTATTTGTTTATTTTTCTAAATACATTCAAATATGTATCCGCTCATGAGACAATAACCCTGAT
AAATGCTTCAATAATATTGAAAAAGGAAGAGTATGAGTATTCAACATTTCCGTGTCGCCCTTATTCCCTT
TTTTGCGGCATTTTGCCTTCCTGTTTTTGCTCACCCAGAAACGCTGGTGAAAGTAAAAGATGCTGAAGAT
CAGTTGGGTGCACGAGTGGGTTACATCGAACTGGATCTCAACAGCGGTAAGATCCTTGAGAGTTTTCGCC
CCGAAGAACGTTTTCCAATGATGAGCACTTTTAAAGTTCTGCTATGTGGCGCGGTATTATCCCGTGTTGA
CGCCGGGCAAGAGCAACTCGGTCGCCGCATACACTATTCTCAGAATGACTTGGTTGAGTACTCACCAGTC
ACAGAAAAGCATCTTACGGATGGCATGACAGTAAGAGAATTATGCAGTGCTGCCATAACCATGAGTGATA
ACACTGCGGCCAACTTACTTCTGACAACGATCGGAGGACCGAAGGAGCTAACCGCTTTTTTGCACAACAT
GGGGGATCATGTAACTCGCCTTGATCGTTGGGAACCGGAGCTGAATGAAGCCATACCAAACGACGAGCGT
GACACCACGATGCCTGCAGCAATGGCAACAACGTTGCGCAAACTATTAACTGGCGAACTACTTACTCTAG
CTTCCCGGCAACAATTAATAGACTGGATGGAGGCGGATAAAGTTGCAGGACCACTTCTGCGCTCGGCCCT
TCCGGCTGGCTGGTTTATTGCTGATAAATCTGGAGCCGGTGAGCGTGGGTCTCGCGGTATCATTGCAGCA
CTGGGGCCAGATGGTAAGCCCTCCCGTATCGTAGTTATCTACACGACGGGGAGTCAGGCAACTATGGATG
AACGAAATAGACAGATCGCTGAGATAGGTGCCTCACTGATTAAGCATTGGTAACTGTCAGACCAAGTTTA
CTCATATATACTTTAGATTGATTTAAAACTTCATTTTTAATTTAAAAGGATCTAGGTGAAGATCCTTTTT
GATAATCTCATGACCAAAATCCCTTAACGTGAGTTTTCGTTCCACTGAGCGTCAGACCCCGTAGAAAAGA
TCAAAGGATCTTCTTGAGATCCTTTTTTTCTGCGCGTAATCTGCTGCTTGCAAACAAAAAAACCACCGCT
ACCAGCGGTGGTTTGTTTGCCGGATCAAGAGCTACCAACTCTTTTTCCGAAGGTAACTGGCTTCAGCAGA
GCGCAGATACCAAATACTGTCCTTCTAGTGTAGCCGTAGTTAGGCCACCACTTCAAGAACTCTGTAGCAC
CGCCTACATACCTCGCTCTGCTAATCCTGTTACCAGTGGCTGCTGCCAGTGGCGATAAGTCGTGTCTTAC
CGGGTTGGACTCAAGACGATAGTTACCGGATAAGGCGCAGCGGTCGGGCTGAACGGGGGGTTCGTGCACA
CAGCCCAGCTTGGAGCGAACGACCTACACCGAACTGAGATACCTACAGCGTGAGCTATGAGAAAGCGCCA
CGCTTCCCGAAGGGAGAAAGGCGGACAGGTATCCGGTAAGCGGCAGGGTCGGAACAGGAGAGCGCACGAG
GGAGCTTCCAGGGGGAAACGCCTGGTATCTTTATAGTCCTGTCGGGTTTCGCCACCTCTGACTTGAGCGT
CGATTTTTGTGATGCTCGTCAGGGGGGCGGAGCCTATGGAAAAACGCCAGCAACGCGGCCTTTTTACGGT
TCCTGGCCTTTTGCTGCGCCGCGTGCGGCTGCTGGAGATGGCGGACGCGATGGATATGTTCTGCCAAGGG
TTGGTTTGCGCATTCACAGTTCTCCGCAAGAATTGATTGGCTCCAATTCTTGGAGTGGTGAATCCGTTAG
CGAGGTGCCGCCGGCTTCCATTCAGGTCGAGGTGGCCCGGCTCCATGCACCGCGACGCAACGCGGGGAGG
CAGACAAGGTATAGGGCGGCGCCTACAATCCATGCCAACCCGTTCCATGTGCTCGCCGAGGCGGCATAAA
TCGCCGTGACGATCAGCGGTCCAGTGATCGAAGTTAGGCTGGTAAGAGCCGCGAGCGATCCTTGAAGCTG
TCCCTGATGGTCGTCATCTACCTGCCTGGACAGCATGGCCTGCAACGCGGGCATCCCGATGCCGCCGGAA
GCGAGAAGAATCATAATGGGGAAGGCCATCCAGCCTCGCGTCGCGAACGCCAGCAAGACGTAGCCCAGCG
CGTCGGCCGCCATGCCCTGCTTCATCCCCGTGGCCCGTTGCTCGCGTTTGCTGGCGGTGTCCCCGGAAGA
AATATATTTGCATGTCTTTAGTTCTATGATGACACAAACCCCGCCCAGCGTCTTGTCATTGGCGAATTCG
AACACGCAGATGCAGTCGGGGCGGCGCGGTCCCAGGTCCACTTCGCATATTAAGGTGACGCGTGTGGCCT
CGAACACCGAGCGACCCTGCAGCGACCCGCTTAACAGCGTCAACAGCGTGCCGCAGATCCCGGGCAATGA
GATATGAAAAAGCCTGAACTCACCGCGACGTCTGTCGAGAAGTTTCTGATCGAAAAGTTCGACAGCGTCT
CCGACCTGATGCAGCTCTCGGAGGGCGAAGAATCTCGTGCTTTCAGCTTCGATGTAGGAGGGCGTGGATA
TGTCCTGCGGGTAAATAGCTGCGCCGATGGTTTCTACAAAGATCGTTATGTTTATCGGCACTTTGCATCG
GCCGCGCTCCCGATTCCGGAAGTGCTTGACATTGGGGAATTCAGCGAGAGCCTGACCTATTGCATCTCCC
GCCGTGCACAGGGTGTCACGTTGCAAGACCTGCCTGAAACCGAACTGCCCGCTGTTCTGCAGCCGGTCGC
GGAGGCCATGGATGCGATCGCTGCGGCCGATCTTAGCCAGACGAGCGGGTTCGGCCCATTCGGACCGCAA
GGAATCGGTCAATACACTACATGGCGTGATTTCATATGCGCGATTGCTGATCCCCATGTGTATCACTGGC
AAACTGTGATGGACGACACCGTCAGTGCGTCCGTCGCGCAGGCTCTCGATGAGCTGATGCTTTGGGCCGA
GGACTGCCCCGAAGTCCGGCACCTCGTGCACGCGGATTTCGGCTCCAACAATGTCCTGACGGACAATGGC
CGCATAACAGCGGTCATTGACTGGAGCGAGGCGATGTTCGGGGATTCCCAATACGAGGTCGCCAACATCT
TCTTCTGGAGGCCGTGGTTGGCTTGTATGGAGCAGCAGACGCGCTACTTCGAGCGGAGGCATCCGGAGCT
TGCAGGATCGCCGCGGCTCCGGGCGTATATGCTCCGCATTGGTCTTGACCAACTCTATCAGAGCTTGGTT
GACGGCAATTTCGATGATGCAGCTTGGGCGCAGGGTCGATGCGACGCAATCGTCCGATCCGGAGCCGGGA
CTGTCGGGCGTACACAAATCGCCCGCAGAAGCGCGGCCGTCTGGACCGATGGCTGTGTAGAAGTACTCGC
CGATAGTGGAAACCGACGCCCCAGCACTCGTCCGAGGGCAAAGGAATAGGGGAGATGGGGGAGGCTAACT
GAAACACGGAAGGAGACAATACCGGAAGGAACCCGCGCTATGACGGCAATAAAAAGACAGAATAAAACGC
ACGGGTGTTGGGTCGTTTGTTCATAAACGCGGGGTTCGGTCCCAGGGCTGGCACTCTGTCGATACCCCAC
CGAGACCCCATTGGGGCCAATACGCCCGCGTTTCTTCCTTTTCCCCACCCCACCCCCCAAGTTCGGGTGA
AGGCCCAGGGCTCGCAGCCAACGTCGGGGCGGCAGGCCCTGCCATAGCCACTGGCCCCGTGGGTTAGGGA
CGGGGTCCCCCATGGGGAATGGTTTATGGTTCGTGGGGGTTATTATTTTGGGCGTTGCGTGGGGTCTGGT
CCACGACTGGACTGAGCAGACAGACCCATGGTTTTTGGATGGCCTGGGCATGGACCGCATGTACTGGCGC
GACACGAACACCGGGCGTCTGTGGCTGCCAAACACCCCCGACCCCCAAAAACCACCGCGCGGATTTCTGG
CGTGCCAAGCTAGTCGACCAATTCTCATGTTTGACAGCTTATCATCGCAGATCCGGGCAACGTTGTTGCA
TTGCTGCAGGCGCAGAACTGGTAGGTATGGAAGATCTATACATTGAATCAATATTGGCAATTAGCCATAT
TAGTCATTGGTTATATAGCATAAATCAATATTGGCTATTGGCCATTGCATACGTTGTATCTATATCATAA
TATGTACATTTATATTGGCTCATGTCCAATATGACCGCCATGTTGACATTGATTATTGACTAGTTATTAA
TAGTAATCAATTACGGGGTCATTAGTTCATAGCCCATATATGGAGTTCCGCGTTACATAACTTACGGTAA
ATGGCCCGCCTGGCTGACCGCCCAACGACCCCCGCCCATTGACGTCAATAATGACGTATGTTCCCATAGT
AACGCCAATAGGGACTTTCCATTGACGTCAATGGGTGGAGTATTTACGGTAAACTGCCCACTTGGCAGTA
CATCAAGTGTATCATATGCCAAGTCCGCCCCCTATTGACGTCAATGACGGTAAATGGCCCGCCTGGCATT
ATGCCCAGTACATGACCTTACGGGACTTTCCTACTTGGCAGTACATCTACGTATTAGTCATCGCTATTAC
CATGGTGATGCGGTTTTGGCAGTACACCAATGGGCGTGGATAGCGGTTTGACTCACGGGGATTTCCAAGT
CTCCACCCCATTGACGTCAATGGGAGTTTGTTTTGGCACCAAAATCAACGGGACTTTCCAAAATGTCGTA
ATAACCCCGCCCCGTTGACGCAAATGGGCGGTAGGCGTGTACGGTGGGAGGTCTATATAAGCAGAGCTCG
TTTAGTGAACCGTCAGATCTCTAGAAGCTGGGTACCAGCT
Features (pLannotate 1.2.2; 19 found; start..end, strand, type, name):
     31..1407    +  CDS            TAPBP: TPSN_HUMAN - Also known as NGS17, TAPA. Experimental evidence at protein level: Swiss-Prot protein existence level 1. Involved in the association of MHC class I with transporter associated with antigen processing (TAP) and in the assembly of MHC class I with peptide (peptide loading). From Homo sapiens (Human).
   1433..1567    -  polyA_signal   SV40 poly(A) signal: SV40 polyadenylation signal
   1590..1672    -  CDS            large T antigen (fragment): large T antigen from SV40 (simian virus 40)
   1675..1715    +  CDS            rop (fragment): Rop protein, which maintains plasmids at low copy number; rop
   2317..4106    -  rep_origin     oriP: Epstein-Barr virus oriP replication origin (Yates et al., 2000)
   4111..4329    -  CDS            gL (fragment): GL_EBVB9 - Experimental evidence at protein level: Swiss-Prot protein existence level 1. The heterodimer glycoprotein H-glycoprotein L is required for the fusion of viral and plasma membranes leading to virus entry into the host cell. Acts as a functional inhibitor of gH and maintains gH in an inhibited form. Upon binding to host integrins, gL dissociates from gH leading to activation of the viral fusion glycoproteins gB and gH. Fusion of EBV with B-lymphocytes requires the additional receptor- binding protein gp42, which forms a complex with gH/gL. The heterodimer gH/gL targets also host EPHA
   4412..6337    -  CDS            EBNA1: Epstein-Barr nuclear antigen 1, also known as EBNA-1 crucial for latent viral infection, and for episomal amplification of vectors containing the oriP origin (Okita et al., 2013)
   6375..6719    -  CDS            BRRF2_EBVB9 (fragment): Protein inferred from homology: Swiss-Prot protein existence level 3. From Epstein-Barr virus (strain B95-8) (HHV-4) (Human herpesvirus 4).
   6722..6745    -  promoter       tet promoter (fragment): E. coli promoter for tetracycline efflux protein gene
   6858..6962    +  promoter       AmpR promoter: bla
   6963..7823    +  CDS            AmpR: β-lactamase; bla; confers resistance to ampicillin, carbenicillin, and related antibiotics
   7994..8582    +  rep_origin     ori: high-copy-number ColE1/pMB1/pBR322/pUC origin of replication
   8772..9116    -  CDS            TcR (fragment): tetracycline efflux protein; tet; confers resistance to tetracycline
   9199..9344    +  promoter       HSV TK promoter: herpes simplex virus thymidine kinase promoter
   9384..10409   +  CDS            HygR: aminoglycoside phosphotransferase from E. coli; aph(4)-Ia; confers resistance to hygromycin
  10474..10522   +  polyA_signal   HSV TK poly(A) signal: herpes simplex virus thymidine kinase polyadenylation signal (Cole and Stacy, 1985)
  10722..10946   +  CDS            gH (fragment): GH_HHV11 - Experimental evidence at protein level: Swiss-Prot protein existence level 1. The heterodimer glycoprotein H-glycoprotein L is required for the fusion of viral and plasma membranes leading to virus entry into the host cell. Following initial binding to host receptor, membrane fusion is mediated by the fusion machinery composed of gB and the heterodimer gH/gL. May also be involved in the fusion between the virion envelope and the outer nuclear membrane during virion morphogenesis. From Human herpesvirus 1 (strain 17) (HHV-1) (Human herpes simplex virus 1).
  11175..11554   +  enhancer       CMV enhancer: human cytomegalovirus immediate early enhancer
  11556..11755   +  promoter       CMV promoter: human cytomegalovirus (CMV) immediate early promoter
