[The description below was written by a language model from this plasmid's Addgene catalogue record and pLannotate feature annotations shown in this document.]
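Description:
pCEP4-FLAG-Tapasin L18E is an 11.8 kb mammalian expression plasmid built on the Invitrogen pCEP4 episomal backbone. It carries human TAPBP (tapasin), the chaperone that bridges MHC class I molecules to the TAP peptide transporter and assists peptide loading. The roughly 1.4 kb insert was cloned between NheI and XhoI sites, both of which are retained. It bears an L18E substitution and an N-terminal FLAG epitope for detection or immunoprecipitation. The feature table does not annotate the FLAG tag separately, so its exact placement relative to the tapasin signal sequence cannot be read from the record. Transcription is driven by the human cytomegalovirus immediate early enhancer and promoter, which sit at the end of the numbered sequence and read across the origin into the coding region. An SV40 polyadenylation signal follows the insert.

The backbone supplies the Epstein-Barr virus oriP origin together with an EBNA1 coding sequence. These allow the plasmid to replicate and persist as an extrachromosomal episome in permissive primate cells rather than relying on integration. Mammalian cells carrying it can be selected with hygromycin, using a HygR cassette under the HSV thymidine kinase promoter and polyadenylation signal. In E. coli the plasmid is maintained at high copy through a ColE1/pUC-type origin with ampicillin resistance. The short annotated fragments of herpesvirus genes, SV40 large T antigen, rop and the tetracycline resistance gene appear to be non-functional remnants of backbone construction.

The stated purpose is mammalian expression of FLAG-tagged tapasin L18E. The associated publication concerns antigen loading on MHC-I molecules by the tapasin homologue TAPBPR, which suggests use as a point mutant in that context, though the record does not describe the mutation's functional effect.
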