Addgene plasmid #153483: pCEP4-FLAG-Tapasin L18E
Purpose: Mammalian expression of FLAG-tagged Tapasin L18E
Depositing lab: Erik Procko. Depositing organization: University of Illinois at Urbana-Champaign. Publication: TAPBPR promotes antigen loading on MHC-I molecules using a peptide trap. McShan AC, Devlin CA, Morozov GI, Overall SA, Moschidi D, Akella N, Procko E, Sgourakis NG. Nat Commun. 2021 May 26;12(1):3174. doi: 10.1038/s41467-021-23225-6. PubMed 34039964.
Backbone
  Vector backbone: pCEP4
  Backbone manufacturer: Invitrogen
  Backbone size w/o insert (bp): 10381
  Total vector size (bp): 11800
  Vector type: Mammalian Expression
  Selectable markers: Hygromycin
Growth in bacteria
  Bacterial resistance: Ampicillin, 100 μg/mL
  Growth temperature: 37°C
  Growth strain: DH5alpha
  Copy number: High Copy
Gene/Insert
  Gene/Insert name: TAPBP
  Species: H. sapiens (human)
  Insert size (bp): 1419
  Mutation: L18E
  GenBank ID: NP_003181
  Entrez Gene: TAPBP (a.k.a. MHC1D3, NGS17, TAPA, TPN, TPSN)
  Promoter: CMV
  Tag / fusion protein: FLAG (N terminal on insert)
  Cloning method: Restriction Enzyme; 5′ cloning site NheI (not destroyed); 3′ cloning site XhoI (not destroyed)
  Sequencing primers: 5′ CMV_fwd; 3′ EBV_rev
Terms and licenses: Academic/Nonprofit Terms; Industry Terms: Not Available to Industry
How to cite: pCEP4-FLAG-Tapasin L18E was a gift from Erik Procko (Addgene plasmid # 153483 ; http://n2t.net/addgene:153483 ; RRID:Addgene_153483)
