>Addgene plasmid #153483 | pCEP4-FLAG-Tapasin L18E | addgene partial sequence | sequence record 327964 | Addgene NGS Result
GACATTGATTATTGACTAGTTATTAATAGTAATCAATTACGGGGTCATTAGTTCATAGCCCATATATGGA
GTTCCGCGTTACATAACTTACGGTAAATGGCCCGCCTGGCTGACCGCCCAACGACCCCCGCCCATTGACG
TCAATAATGACGTATGTTCCCATAGTAACGCCAATAGGGACTTTCCATTGACGTCAATGGGTGGAGTATT
TACGGTAAACTGCCCACTTGGCAGTACATCAAGTGTATCATATGCCAAGTCCGCCCCCTATTGACGTCAA
TGACGGTAAATGGCCCGCCTGGCATTATGCCCAGTACATGACCTTACGGGACTTTCCTACTTGGCAGTAC
ATCTACGTATTAGTCATCGCTATTACCATGGTGATGCGGTTTTGGCAGTACACCAATGGGCGTGGATAGC
GGTTTGACTCACGGGGATTTCCAAGTCTCCACCCCATTGACGTCAATGGGAGTTTGTTTTGGCACCAAAA
TCAACGGGACTTTCCAAAATGTCGTAATAACCCCGCCCCGTTGACGCAAATGGGCGGTAGGCGTGTACGG
TGGGAGGTCTATATAAGCAGAGCTCGTTTAGTGAACCGTCAGATCTCTAGAAGCTGGGTACCAGCTGCTA
GCGCCACCATGGCCGTCATGGCGCCCCGAACCCTCGTCCTGCTACTCTCGGGGGCCCTGGCCCTGACCCA
GACCTGGGCGGGCTCCGACTACAAGGACGATGATGACAAGGGAGGATCCGGCCCTGCCGTAATCGAGTGT
TGGTTTGTTGAAGACGCTAGTGGTAAAGGGGAAGCTAAACGGCCAGGCGCACTTCTGTTGCGGCAAGGTC
CGGGAGAACCACCTCCACGACCCGACTTGGACCCTGAATTGTACCTCTCTGTACACGACCCAGCTGGAGC
ACTCCAAGCTGCTTTCCGACGGTACCCAAGAGGTGCTCCAGCACCGCATTGCGAGATGAGTCGGTTCGTT
CCTTTGCCTGCGAGTGCAAAGTGGGCATCAGGTCTGACACCAGCACAAAACTGTCCACGAGCGCTTGATG
GAGCGTGGCTGATGGTTTCCATAAGCTCTCCGGTGCTTTCACTGTCATCACTGCTCAGGCCACAACCTGA
ACCCCAACAAGAACCCGTACTGATAACAATGGCGACGGTAGTCCTTACGGTCCTTACGCATACACCAGCA
CCCAGGGTGCGATTGGGACAAGACGCACTCCTCGACCTTAGCTTTGCGTACATGCCACCAACCTCAGAGG
CGGCTTCCTCTCTTGCACCAGGACCACCACCGTTCGGCCTTGAATGGAGACGACAGCACTTGGGGAAGGG
CCATTTGCTGTTGGCTGCTACCCCAGGGCTGAACGGGCAGATGCCGGCAGCACAAGAGGGAGCCGTAGCT
TTTGCTGCGTGGGATGATGACGAACCATGGGGACCATGGACTGGAAACGGGACTTTCTGGCTGCCAACAG
TACAGCCCTTTCAAGAAGGAACGTATCTGGCCACCATCCATTTGCCTTATCTGCAAGGCCAGGTCACACT
TGAACTCGCTGTCTATAAACCGCCTAAGGTGAGTCTCATGCCCGCAACTTTGGCTAGGGCAGCACCTGGC
GAAGCTCCACCTGAATTGCTCTGTTTGGTATCCCATTTCTACCCCAGTGGTGGCCTTGAAGTGGAATGGG
AACTTAGAGGAGGACCAGGTGGTCGATCTCAGAAAGCTGAAGGGCAGCGATGGCTCTCCGCTCTCAGGCA
CCACTCAGACGGATCTGTATCACTGTCAGGGCATTTGCAGCCACCGCCAGTTACCACCGAGCAGCATGGA
GCTCGGTATGCGTGTCGCATTCACCACCCTAGCCTTCCGGCGTCAGGAAGATCAGCGGAGGTAACACTTG
AGGTCGCTGGGTTGTCCGGACCCAGCTTGGAGGACAGTGTTGGTCTGTTCCTGTCCGCTTTCCTGTTGCT
GGGTCTGTTTAAGGCACTCGGATGGGCAGCAGTTTATCTCAGCACCTGTAAAGACAGCAAGAAAAAGGCA
GAATAGTAACTCGAGGCCGGCAAGGCCGGATCCAGACATGATAAGATACATTGATGAGTTTGGACAAACC
ACAACTAGAATGCAGTGAAAAAAATGCTTTATTTGTGAAATTTGTGATGCTATTGCTTTATTTGTAACCA
TTATAAGCTGCAATAAACAAGTTAACAACAACAATTGCATTCATTTTATGTTTCAGGTTCAGGGGGAGGT
GTGGGAGGTTTTTTAAAGCAAGTAAAACCTCTACAAATGTGGTATGGCTGATTATGATCCGGCTGCCTCG
CGCGTTTCGGTGATGACGGTGAAAACCTCTGACACATGCAGCTCCCGGAGACGGTCACAGCTTGTCTGTA
AGCGGATGCCGGGAGCAGACAAGCCCGTCAGGGCGCGTCAGCGGGTGTTGGCGGGTGTCGGGGCGCAGCC
ATGAGGTCGACTCTAGAGGATCGATCCCCGCCCCGGACGAACTAAACCTGACTACGACATCTCTGCCCCT
TCTTCGCGGGGCAGTGCATGTAATCCCTTCAGTTGGTTGGTACAACTTGCCAACTGGGCCCTGTTCCACA
TGTGACACGGGGGGGGACCAAACACAAAGGGGTTCTCTGACTGTAGTTGACATCCTTATAAATGGATGTG
CACATTTGCCAACACTGAGTGGCTTTCATCCTGGAGCAGACTTTGCAGTCTGTGGACTGCAACACAACAT
TGCCTTTATGTGTAACTCTTGGCTGAAGCTCTTACACCAATGCTGGGGGACATGTACCTCCCAGGGGCCC
AGGAAGACTACGGGAGGCTACACCAACGTCAATCAGAGGGGCCTGTGTAGCTACCGATAAGCGGACCCTC
AAGAGGGCATTAGCAATAGTGTTTATAAGGCCCCCTTGTTAACCCTAAACGGGTAGCATATGCTTCCCGG
GTAGTAGTATATACTATCCAGACTAACCCTAATTCAATAGCATATGTTACCCAACGGGAAGCATATGCTA
TCGAATTAGGGTTAGTAAAAGGGTCCTAAGGAACAGCGATATCTCCCACCCCATGAGCTGTCACGGTTTT
ATTTACATGGGGTCAGGATTCCACGAGGGTAGTGAACCATTTTAGTCACAAGGGCAGTGGCTGAAGATCA
AGGAGCGGGCAGTGAACTCTCCTGAATCTTCGCCTGCTTCTTCATTCTCCTTCGTTTAGCTAATAGAATA
ACTGCTGAGTTGTGAACAGTAAGGTGTATGTGAGGTGCTCGAAAACAAGGTTTCAGGTGACGCCCCCAGA
ATAAAATTTGGACGGGGGGTTCAGTGGTGGCATTGTGCTATGACACCAATATAACCCTCACAAACCCCTT
GGGCAATAAATACTAGTGTAGGAATGAAACATTCTGAATATCTTTAACAATAGAAATCCATGGGGTGGGG
ACAAGCCGTAAAGACTGGATGTCCATCTCACACGAATTTATGGCTATGGGCAACACATAATCCTAGTGCA
ATATGATACTGGGGTTATTAAGATGTGTCCCAGGCAGGGACCAAGACAGGTGAACCATGTTGTTACACTC
TATTTGTAACAAGGGGAAAGAGAGTGGACGCCGACAGCAGCGGACTCCACTGGTTGTCTCTAACACCCCC
GAAAATTAAACGGGGCTCCACGCCAATGGGGCCCATAAACAAAGACAAGTGGCCACTCTTTTTTTTGAAA
TTGTGGAGTGGGGGCACGCGTCAGCCCCCACACGCCGCCCTGCGGTTTTGGACTGTAAAATAAGGGTGTA
ATAACTTGGCTGATTGTAACCCCGCTAACCACTGCGGTCAAACCACTTGCCCACAAAACCACTAATGGCA
CCCCGGGGAATACCTGCATAAGTAGGTGGGCGGGCCAAGATAGGGGCGCGATTGCTGCGATCTGGAGGAC
AAATTACACACACTTGCGCCTGAGCGCCAAGCACAGGGTTGTTGGTCCTCATATTCACGAGGTCGCTGAG
AGCACGGTGGGCTAATGTTGCCATGGGTAGCATATACTACCCAAATATCTGGATAGCATATGCTATCCTA
ATCTATATCTGGGTAGCATAGGCTATCCTAATCTATATCTGGGTAGCATATGCTATCCTAATCTATATCT
GGGTAGTATATGCTATCCTAATTTATATCTGGGTAGCATAGGCTATCCTAATCTATATCTGGGTAGCATA
TGCTATCCTAATCTATATCTGGGTAGTATATGCTATCCTAATMKRKATYMGGGTAGYATATGCTATCCTA
ATTTATATCTGGGTAGCATATACTACCCAAATATCTGGATAGCATATGCTATCCTAATCTATATCTGGGT
AGCATATGCTATCCTAATCTATATCTGGGTAGCATAGGCTATCCTAATCTATATCTGGGTAGCATATGCT
ATCCTAATCTATATCTGGGTAGTATATGCTATCCTAATTTATATCTGGGTAGCATAGGCTATCCTAATCT
ATATCTGGGTAGCATATGCTATCCTAATCTATATCTGGGTAGTATATGCTATCCTAATCTGTATCCGGGT
AGCATATGCTATCCTCATGCATATACAGTCAGCATATGATACCCAGTAGTAGAGTGGGAGTGCTATCCTT
TGCATATGCCGCCACCTCCCAAGGGGGCGTGAATTTTCGCTGCTTGTCCTTTTCCTGCTGGTTGCTCCCA
TTCTTAGGTGAATTTAAGGAGGCCAGGCTAAAGCCGTCGCATGTCTGATTGCTCACCAGGTAAATGTCGC
TAATGTTTTCCAACGCGAGAAGGTGTTGAGCGCGGAGCTGAGTGACGTGACAACATGGGTATGCCCAATT
GCCCCATGTTGGGAGGACGAAAATGGTGACAAGACAGATGGCCAGAAATACACCAACAGCACGCATGATG
TCTACTGGGGATTTATTCTTTAGTGCGGGGGAATACACGGCTTTTAATACGATTGAGGGCGTCTCCTAAC
AAGTTACATCACTCCTGCCCTTCCTCACCCTCATCTCCATCACCTCCTTCATCTCCGTCATCTCCGTCAT
CACCCTCCGCGGCAGCCCCTTCCACCATAGGTGGAAACCAGGGAGGCAAATCTACTCCATCGTCAAAGCT
GCACACAGTCACCCTGATATTGCAGGTAGGAGCGGGCTTTGTCATAACAAGGTCCTTAATCGCATCCTTC
AAAACCTCAGCAAATATATGAGTTTGTAAAAAGACCATGAAATAACAGACAATGGACTCCCTTAGCGGGC
CAGGTTGTGGGCCGGGTCCAGGGGCCATTCCAAAGGGGAGACGACTCAATGGTGTAAGACGACATTGTGG
AATAGCAAGGGCAGTTCCTCGCCTTAGGTTGTAAAGGGAGGTCTTACTACCTCCATATACGAACACACCG
GCGACCCAAGTTCCTTCGTCGGTAGTCCTTTCTACGTGACTCCTAGCCAGGAGAGCTCTTAAACCTTCTG
CAATGTTCTCAAATTTCGGGTTGGAACCTCCTTGACCACGATGCTTTCCAAACCACCCTCCTTTTTTGCG
CCTGCCTCCATCACCCTGACCCCGGGGTCCAGTGCTTGGGCCTTCTCCTGGGTCATCTGCGGGGCCCTGC
TCTATCGCTCCCGGGGGCACGTCAGGCTCACCATCTGGGCCACCTTCTTGGTGGTATTCAAAATAATCGG
CTTCCCCTACAGGGTGGAAAAATGGCCTTCTACCTGGAGGGGGCCTGCGCGGTGGAGACCCGGATGATGA
TGACTGACTACTGGGACTCCTGGGCCTCTTTTCTCCACGTCCACGACCTCTCCCCCTGGCTCTTTCACGA
CTTCCCCCCCTGGCTCTTTCACGTCCTCTACCCCGGCGGCCTCCACTACCTCCTCGACCCCGGCCTCCAC
TACCTCCTCGACCCCGGCCTCCACTGCCTCCTCGACCCCGGCCTCCACCTCCTGCTCCTGCCCCTCCTGC
TCCTGCCCCTCCTCCTGCTCCTGCCCCTCCTGCTCCTGCCCCTCCCGCTCCTGCTCCTGCTCCTGTTCCA
CCGTGGGTCCCTTTGCAGCCAATGCAACTTGGACGTTTTTGGGGTCTCCGGACACCATCTCTATGTCTTG
GCCCTGATCCTGAGCCGCCCGGGGCTCCTGGTCTTCCGCCTCCTCGTCCTCGTCCTCTTCCCCGTCCTCG
TCCATGGTTATCACCCCCTCTTCTTTGAGGTCCACTGCCGCCGGAGCCTTCTGGTCCAGATGTGTCTCCC
TTCTCTCCTAGGCCATTTCCAGGTCCTGTACCTGGCCCCTCGTCAGACATGATTCACACTAAAAGAGATC
AATAGACATCTTTATTAGACGACGCTCAGTGAATACAGGGAGTGCAGACTCCTGCCCCCTCCAACAGCCC
CCCCACCCTCATCCCCTTCATGGTCGCTGTCAGACAGATCCAGGTCTGAAAATTCCCCATCCTCCGAACC
ATCCTCGTCCTCATCACCAATTACTCGCAGCCCGGAAAACTCCCGCTGAACATCCTCAAGATTTGCGTCC
TGAGCCTCAAGCCAGGCCTCAAATTCCTCGTCCCCCTTTTTGCTGGACGGTAGGGATGGGGATTCTCGGG
ACCCCTCCTCTTCCTCTTCAAGGTCACCAGACAGAGATGCTACTGGGGCAACGGAAGAAAAGCTGGGTGC
GGCCTGTGAGGATCAGCTTATCGATGATAAGCTGTCAAACATGAGAATTCTTGAAGACGAAAGGGCCTCG
TGATACGCCTATTTTTATAGGTTAATGTCATGATAATAATGGTTTCTTAGACGTCAGGTGGCACTTTTCG
GGGAAATGTGCGCGGAACCCCTATTTGTTTATTTTTCTAAATACATTCAAATATGTATCCGCTCATGAGA
CAATAACCCTGATAAATGCTTCAATAATATTGAAAAAGGAAGAGTATGAGTATTCAACATTTCCGTGTCG
CCCTTATTCCCTTTTTTGCGGCATTTTGCCTTCCTGTTTTTGCTCACCCAGAAACGCTGGTGAAAGTAAA
AGATGCTGAAGATCAGTTGGGTGCACGAGTGGGTTACATCGAACTGGATCTCAACAGCGGTAAGATCCTT
GAGAGTTTTCGCCCCGAAGAACGTTTTCCAATGATGAGCACTTTTAAAGTTCTGCTATGTGGCGCGGTAT
TATCCCGTGTTGACGCCGGGCAAGAGCAACTCGGTCGCCGCATACACTATTCTCAGAATGACTTGGTTGA
GTACTCACCAGTCACAGAAAAGCATCTTACGGATGGCATGACAGTAAGAGAATTATGCAGTGCTGCCATA
ACCATGAGTGATAACACTGCGGCCAACTTACTTCTGACAACGATCGGAGGACCGAAGGAGCTAACCGCTT
TTTTGCACAACATGGGGGATCATGTAACTCGCCTTGATCGTTGGGAACCGGAGCTGAATGAAGCCATACC
AAACGACGAGCGTGACACCACGATGCCTGCAGCAATGGCAACAACGTTGCGCAAACTATTAACTGGCGAA
CTACTTACTCTAGCTTCCCGGCAACAATTAATAGACTGGATGGAGGCGGATAAAGTTGCAGGACCACTTC
TGCGCTCGGCCCTTCCGGCTGGCTGGTTTATTGCTGATAAATCTGGAGCCGGTGAGCGTGGGTCTCGCGG
TATCATTGCAGCACTGGGGCCAGATGGTAAGCCCTCCCGTATCGTAGTTATCTACACGACGGGGAGTCAG
GCAACTATGGATGAACGAAATAGACAGATCGCTGAGATAGGTGCCTCACTGATTAAGCATTGGTAACTGT
CAGACCAAGTTTACTCATATATACTTTAGATTGATTTAAAACTTCATTTTTAATTTAAAAGGATCTAGGT
GAAGATCCTTTTTGATAATCTCATGACCAAAATCCCTTAACGTGAGTTTTCGTTCCACTGAGCGTCAGAC
CCCGTAGAAAAGATCAAAGGATCTTCTTGAGATCCTTTTTTTCTGCGCGTAATCTGCTGCTTGCAAACAA
AAAAACCACCGCTACCAGCGGTGGTTTGTTTGCCGGATCAAGAGCTACCAACTCTTTTTCCGAAGGTAAC
TGGCTTCAGCAGAGCGCAGATACCAAATACTGTCCTTCTAGTGTAGCCGTAGTTAGGCCACCACTTCAAG
AACTCTGTAGCACCGCCTACATACCTCGCTCTGCTAATCCTGTTACCAGTGGCTGCTGCCAGTGGCGATA
AGTCGTGTCTTACCGGGTTGGACTCAAGACGATAGTTACCGGATAAGGCGCAGCGGTCGGGCTGAACGGG
GGGTTCGTGCACACAGCCCAGCTTGGAGCGAACGACCTACACCGAACTGAGATACCTACAGCGTGAGCTA
TGAGAAAGCGCCACGCTTCCCGAAGGGAGAAAGGCGGACAGGTATCCGGTAAGCGGCAGGGTCGGAACAG
GAGAGCGCACGAGGGAGCTTCCAGGGGGAAACGCCTGGTATCTTTATAGTCCTGTCGGGTTTCGCCACCT
CTGACTTGAGCGTCGATTTTTGTGATGCTCGTCAGGGGGGCGGAGCCTATGGAAAAACGCCAGCAACGCG
GCCTTTTTACGGTTCCTGGCCTTTTGCTGGCCTTGAAGCTGTCCCTGATGGTCGTCATCTACCTGCCTGG
ACAGCATGGCCTGCAACGCGGGCATCCCGATGCCGCCGGAAGCGAGAAGAATCATAATGGGGAAGGCCAT
CCAGCCTCGCGTCGCGAACGCCAGCAAGACGTAGCCCAGCGCGTCGGCCCCGAGATGCGCCGCGTGCGGC
TGCTGGAGATGGCGGACGCGATGGATATGTTCTGCCAAGGGTTGGTTTGCGCATTCACAGTTCTCCGCAA
GAATTGATTGGCTCCAATTCTTGGAGTGGTGAATCCGTTAGCGAGGTGCCGCCCTGCTTCATCCCCGTGG
CCCGTTGCTCGCGTTTGCTGGCGGTGTCCCCGGAAGAAATATATTTGCATGTCTTTAGTTCTATGATGAC
ACAAACCCCGCCCAGCGTCTTGTCATTGGCGAATTCGAACACGCAGATGCAGTCGGGGCGGCGCGGTCCG
AGGTCCACTTCGCATATTAAGGTGACGCGTGTGGCCTCGAACACCGAGCGACCCTGCAGCGACCCGCTTA
ACAGCGTCAACAGCGTGCCGCAGATCCCGGGGGGCAATGAGATATGAAAAAGCCTGAACTCACCGCGACG
TCTGTCGAGAAGTTTCTGATCGAAAAGTTCGACAGCGTCTCCGACCTGATGCAGCTCTCGGAGGGCGAAG
AATCTCGTGCTTTCAGCTTCGATGTAGGAGGGCGTGGATATGTCCTGCGGGTAAATAGCTGCGCCGATGG
TTTCTACAAAGATCGTTATGTTTATCGGCACTTTGCATCGGCCGCGCTCCCGATTCCGGAAGTGCTTGAC
ATTGGGGAATTCAGCGAGAGCCTGACCTATTGCATCTCCCGCCGTGCACAGGGTGTCACGTTGCAAGACC
TGCCTGAAACCGAACTGCCCGCTGTTCTGCAGCCGGTCGCGGAGGCCATGGATGCGATCGCTGCGGCCGA
TCTTAGCCAGACGAGCGGGTTCGGCCCATTCGGACCGCAAGGAATCGGTCAATACACTACATGGCGTGAT
TTCATATGCGCGATTGCTGATCCCCATGTGTATCACTGGCAAACTGTGATGGACGACACCGTCAGTGCGT
CCGTCGCGCAGGCTCTCGATGAGCTGATGCTTTGGGCCGAGGACTGCCCCGAAGTCCGGCACCTCGTGCA
CGCGGATTTCGGCTCCAACAATGTCCTGACGGACAATGGCCGCATAACAGCGGTCATTGACTGGAGCGAG
GCGATGTTCGGGGATTCCCAATACGAGGTCGCCAACATCTTCTTCTGGAGGCCGTGGTTGGCTTGTATGG
AGCAGCAGACGCGCTACTTCGAGCGGAGGCATCCGGAGCTTGCAGGATCGCCGCGGCTCCGGGCGTATAT
GCTCCGCATTGGTCTTGACCAACTCTATCAGAGCTTGGTTGACGGCAATTTCGATGATGCAGCTTGGGCG
CAGGGTCGATGCGACGCAATCGTCCGATCCGGAGCCGGGACTGTCGGGCGTACACAAATCGCCCGCAGAA
GCGCGGCCGTCTGGACCGATGGCTGTGTAGAAGTACTCGCCGATAGTGGAAACCGACGCCCCAGCACTCG
TCCGGATCGGGAGATGGGGGAGGCTAACTGAAACACGGAAGGAGACAATACCGGAAGGAACCCGCGCTAT
GACGGCAATAAAAAGACAGAATAAAACGCACGGGTGTTGGGTCGTTTGTTCATAAACGCGGGGTTCGGTC
CCAGGGCTGGCACTCTGTCGATACCCCACCGAGACCCCATTGGGGCCAATACGCCCGCGTTTCTTCCTTT
TCCCCACCCCACCCCCCAAGTTCGGGTGAAGGCCCAGGGCTCGCAGCCAACGTCGGGGCGGCAGGCCCTG
CCATAGCCACTGGCCCCGTGGGTTAGGGACGGGGTCCCCCATGGGGAATGGTTTATGGTTCGTGGGGGTT
ATTATTTTGGGCGTTGCGTGGGGTCAGGTCCACGACTGGACTGAGCAGACAGACCCATGGTTTTTGGATG
GCCTGGGCATGGACCGCATGTACTGGCGCGACACGAACACCGGGCGTCTGTGGCTGCCAAACACCCCCGA
CCCCCAAAAACCACCGCGCGGATTTCTGGCGTGCCAAGCTAGTCGACCAATTCTCATGTTTGACAGCTTA
TCATCGCAGATCCGGGCAACGTTGTTGCCATTGCTGCAGGCGCAGAACTGGTAGGTATGGAAGATCTATA
CATTGAATCAATATTGGCAATTAGCCATATTAGTCATTGGTTATATAGCATAAATCAATATTGGCTATTG
GCCATTGCATACGTTGTATCTATATCATAATATGTACATTTATATTGGCTCATGTCCAATATGACCGCCA
TGTT
